Addgene plasmid #63199: pAV10.F3
Purpose: (Empty Backbone) BioBrick pSB1C3 backbone (Cm), HIS3, RFP flanked by BsaI sites with CAGT & TTTT overhangs for transcription unit (TU) assembly using yGG. Integration into chrVI: 97873-98803 (NotI or BciVI).
Depositing lab: Jef Boeke. Depositing organization: Johns Hopkins University and School of Medicine. Publication: Yeast Golden Gate (yGG) for the Efficient Assembly of S. cerevisiae Transcription Units. Agmon N, Mitchell LA, Cai Y, Ikushima S, Chuang J, Zheng A, Choi WJ, Martin JA, Caravelli K, Stracquadanio G, Boeke JD. ACS Synth Biol. 2015 Jul 17;4(7):853-9. doi: 10.1021/sb500372z. Epub 2015 Mar 23. PubMed 25756291.
Backbone
  Vector backbone: pSB1C3
  Backbone manufacturer: BioBrick
  Backbone size (bp): 4100
  Modifications to backbone: BsaI and BsmBI sites removed from backbone, RFP cloned into the MCS, flanked by BsaI sites for cloning TUs using yGG assmebly
  Vector type: Bacterial Expression, Yeast Expression, Synthetic Biology
  Selectable markers: HIS3
Growth in bacteria
  Bacterial resistance: Chloramphenicol, 25 μg/mL
  Growth temperature: 37°C
  Growth strain: Top10
  Growth instructions: Grows as red/pink colonies
  Copy number: Unknown
Gene/Insert
  Cloning method: Restriction Enzyme
Terms and licenses: Academic/Nonprofit Terms; Industry Terms: Not Available to Industry
How to cite: pAV10.F3 was a gift from Jef Boeke (Addgene plasmid # 63199 ; http://n2t.net/addgene:63199 ; RRID:Addgene_63199)
