[The description below was written by a language model from this plasmid's Addgene catalogue record and pLannotate feature annotations shown in this document.]
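Description:
pAV10.F3 is an empty acceptor vector for yeast Golden Gate (yGG) assembly of Saccharomyces cerevisiae transcription units, built on the BioBrick pSB1C3 backbone. In E. coli it is maintained by a high-copy ColE1/pUC-type origin and selected with chloramphenicol through the cat gene and its native promoter. Bacterial terminators (lambda t0, a his operon terminator and another putative terminator) insulate the backbone from the cloning region. The backbone's own BsaI and BsmBI sites were removed so that these type IIS enzymes can be used for assembly. No yeast replication origin or centromere is annotated, which fits the vector's design as an integrating rather than episomal plasmid.

The cloning position holds an mRFP1 cassette driven by the lac promoter, with its operator and CAP binding site. It is flanked by BsaI sites that leave CAGT and TTTT overhangs. In a yGG reaction, a promoter–coding sequence–terminator unit with matching ends replaces this cassette. Colonies carrying the parental plasmid are red or pink, while correct assemblies are white, giving a simple visual screen. Next to the cassette is the S. cerevisiae HIS3 marker with its own promoter, which allows selection by histidine prototrophy in his3 strains; the short MRM1/PET56 fragment annotated upstream is probably just sequence carried over from the HIS3 locus.

According to the record, digestion with NotI or BciVI releases the fragment for integration into a defined interval of yeast chromosome VI. The homology arms are not annotated in the feature table, although unannotated stretches flank the HIS3–RFP region. The assembled sequence (about 5.1 kb) is longer than the listed backbone size of 4.1 kb.
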