Features (pLannotate 1.2.2; 14 found; start..end, strand, type, name):
    232..820     -  rep_origin     ori: high-copy-number ColE1/pMB1/pBR322/pUC origin of replication
   1003..1097    -  terminator     lambda t0 terminator: transcription terminator from phage lambda
   1121..1777    -  CDS            cat: CAT_ECOLX - Experimental evidence at protein level: Swiss-Prot protein existence level 1. This enzyme is an effector of chloramphenicol resistance in bacteria. From Escherichia coli. This protein is used as a marker in many commonly used cloning vectors, such as pACYC184.
   1778..1875    -  promoter       cat promoter: promoter of the E. coli cat gene encoding chloramphenicol acetyltransferase
   1961..2004    -  terminator     bacterial terminator: putative bacterial transcription terminator
   2458..2520    -  CDS            MRM1 (fragment): MRM1_YEAST - Also known as PET56 From Saccharomyces cerevisiae (strain ATCC 204508 / S288c) (Baker's yeast).
   2570..2756    +  promoter       HIS3 promoter: S. cerevisiae HIS3
   2757..3419    +  CDS            HIS3: imidazoleglycerol-phosphate dehydratase, required for histidine biosynthesis; S. cerevisiae HIS3; yeast auxotrophic marker
   3641..4315    -  CDS            mRFP1: mRFP1 is a basic (constitutively fluorescent) red fluorescent protein published in 2002, derived from Discosoma sp.. It is reported to be a somewhat slowly-maturing monomer with low acid sensitivity.
   4351..4367    -  protein_bind   lac operator: The lac repressor binds to the lac operator to inhibit transcription in E. coli. This inhibition can be relieved by adding lactose or isopropyl-β-D-thiogalactopyranoside (IPTG). lac repressor encoded by lacI
   4375..4405    -  promoter       lac promoter: promoter for the E. coli lac operon
   4420..4441    -  protein_bind   CAP binding site: CAP binding activates transcription in the presence of cAMP. E. coli catabolite activator protein
   4454..4543    -  CDS            lacI (fragment): lac repressor; lacI; The lac repressor binds to the lac operator to inhibit transcription in E. coli. This inhibition can be relieved by adding lactose or isopropyl-β-D-thiogalactopyranoside (IPTG).
   5064..37      +  terminator     his operon terminator (across the origin): This putative transcriptin terminator from the E. coli his operon has a 2-bp deletion introduced during synthesis. Its efficiency has not been determined.
>Addgene plasmid #63199 | pAV10.F3 | addgene full sequence | sequence record 108468 | Addgene Assembled Sequence
GTCACCACCCTGCCCTTTTTCTTTAAAACCGAAAAGATTACTTCGCGTTATGCAGGCTTCCTCGCTCACT
GACTCGCTGCGCTCGGTCGTTCGGCTGCGGCGAGCGGTATCAGCTCACTCAAAGGCGGTAATACGGTTAT
CCACAGAATCAGGGGATAACGCAGGAAAGAACATGTGAGCAAAAGGCCAGCAAAAGGCCAGGAACCGTAA
AAAGGCCGCGTTGCTGGCGTTTTTCCACAGGCTCCGCCCCCCTGACGAGCATCACAAAAATCGACGCTCA
AGTCAGAGGTGGCGAAACCCGACAGGACTATAAAGATACCAGGCGTTTCCCCCTGGAAGCTCCCTCGTGC
GCTCTCCTGTTCCGACCCTGCCGCTTACCGGATACCTGTCCGCCTTTCTCCCTTCGGGAAGCGTGGCGCT
TTCTCATAGCTCACGCTGTAGGTATCTCAGTTCGGTGTAGGTCGTTCGCTCCAAGCTGGGCTGTGTGCAC
GAACCCCCCGTTCAGCCCGACCGCTGCGCCTTATCCGGTAACTATCGTCTTGAGTCCAACCCGGTAAGAC
ACGACTTATCGCCACTGGCAGCAGCCACTGGTAACAGGATTAGCAGAGCGAGGTATGTAGGCGGTGCTAC
AGAGTTCTTGAAGTGGTGGCCTAACTACGGCTACACTAGAAGAACAGTATTTGGTATCTGCGCTCTGCTG
AAGCCAGTTACCTTCGGAAAAAGAGTTGGTAGCTCTTGATCCGGCAAACAAACCACCGCTGGTAGCGGTG
GTTTTTTTGTTTGCAAGCAGCAGATTACGCGCAGAAAAAAAGGATCTCAAGAAGATCCTTTGATCTTTTC
TACGGGGTCTGACGCTCAGTGGAACGAAAACTCACGTTAAGGGATTTTGGTCATGAGATTATCAAAAAGG
ATCTTCACCTAGATCCTTTTAAATTAAAAATGAAGTTTTAAATCAATCTAAAGTATATATGAGTAAACTT
GGTCTGACAGCTCGAGGCTTGGATTCTCACCAATAAAAAACGCCCGGCGGCAACCGAGCGTTCTGAACAA
ATCCAGATGGAGTTCTGAGGTCATTACTGGATCTATCAACAGGAGTCCAAGCGAGCTCGATATCAAATTA
CGCCCCGCCCTGCCACTCATCGCAGTACTGTTGTAATTCATTAAGCATTCTGCCGACATGGAAGCCATCA
CAAACGGCATGATGAACCTGAATCGCCAGCGGCATCAGCACCTTGTCGCCTTGCGTATAATATTTGCCCA
TGGTGAAAACGGGGGCGAAGAAGTTGTCCATATTGGCCACGTTTAAATCAAAACTGGTGAAACTCACCCA
GGGATTGGCTGAGACGAAAAACATATTCTCAATAAACCCTTTAGGGAAATAGGCCAGGTTTTCACCGTAA
CACGCCACATCTTGCGAATATATGTGTAGAAACTGCCGGAAATCGTCGTGGTATTCACTCCAGAGCGATG
AAAACGTTTCAGTTTGCTCATGGAAAACGGTGTAACAAGGGTGAACACTATCCCATATCACCAGCTCACC
GTCTTTCATTGCCATACGAAATTCCGGATGAGCATTCATCAGGCGGGCAAGAATGTGAATAAAGGCCGGA
TAAAACTTGTGCTTATTTTTCTTTACGGTCTTTAAAAAGGCCGTAATATCCAGCTGAACGGTCTGGTTAT
AGGTACATTGAGCAACTGACTGAAATGCCTCAAAATGTTCTTTACGATGCCATTGGGATATATCAACGGT
GGTATATCCAGTGATTTTTTTCTCCATTTTAGCTTCCTTAGCTCCTGAAAATCTCGATAACTCAAAAAAT
ACGCCCGGTAGTGATCTTATTTCATTATGGTGAAAGTTGGAACCTCTTACGTGCCCGATCAACTCGAGTG
CCACCTGACGTCTAAGAAACCATTATTATCATGACATTAACCTATAAAAATAGGCGTATCACGAGGCAGA
ATTTCAGATAAAAAAAATCCTTAGCTTTCGCTAAGGATGATTTCTGGAATTCGCGGCCGCGTATCCTTGC
TTCTTTATTTGGCAGCATTTTTCAAAAATAATAAAATGGAAGCCGCGAGTACGAACAATGATGTGTTCTG
GGAATACCTCGTCAAAACAAGACAATGGCAAGGATTTTCTTTCATCAGGCAGAAAGATCTGGATCTGAAT
GGCATCATTTTGTGATGTGTAAAAGCGGGACCTTGTTATTTCGACTTTTTGCATCATGTTGATGCAATTT
GCTACTTTTCCGACGGTGCGCTCCAACGGATGGGTATTTCCTTAATAACAAGGCATTTCTCTGGAAGTTG
GCTTACTGTTTGAAATCACAGCCGGTCACAAAATAAAGTAAAAAAACTATCTCTCTCCACAAGAAGTAAT
TACAGGTTGTATACTACATATGATCGTATTTCTTTATGAACACTAAGGAGTTTCCCGCTGTGTACCGCAA
TATCCACTTGGTGAGCGCTAGGAGTCACTGCCAGGTATCGTTTGAACACGGCATTAGTCAGGGAAGTCAT
AACACAGTCCTTTCCCGCAATTTTCTTTTTCTATTACTCTTGGCCTCCTCTAGTACACTCTATATTTTTT
TATGCCTCGGTAATGATTTTCATTTTTTTTTTTCCCCTAGCGGATGACTCTTTTTTTTTCTTAGCGATTG
GCATTATCACATAATGAATTATACATTATATAAAGTAATGTGATTTCTTCGAAGAATATACTAAAAAATG
AGCAGGCAAGATAAACGAAGGCAAAGATGACAGAGCAGAAAGCCCTAGTAAAGCGTATTACAAATGAAAC
CAAGATTCAGATTGCGATCTCTTTAAAGGGTGGTCCCCTAGCGATAGAGCACTCGATCTTCCCAGAAAAA
GAGGCAGAAGCAGTAGCAGAACAGGCCACACAATCGCAAGTGATTAACGTCCACACAGGTATAGGGTTTC
TGGACCATATGATACATGCTCTGGCCAAGCATTCCGGCTGGTCGCTAATCGTTGAGTGCATTGGTGACTT
ACACATAGACGACCATCACACCACTGAAGACTGCGGGATTGCTCTCGGTCAAGCTTTTAAAGAGGCCCTA
GGGGCCGTGCGTGGAGTAAAAAGGTTTGGATCAGGATTTGCGCCTTTGGATGAGGCACTTTCCAGAGCGG
TGGTAGATCTTTCGAACAGGCCGTACGCAGTTGTCGAACTTGGTTTGCAAAGGGAGAAAGTAGGAGATCT
CTCTTGCGAGATGATCCCGCATTTTCTTGAAAGCTTTGCAGAGGCTAGCAGAATTACCCTCCACGTTGAT
TGTCTGCGAGGCAAGAATGATCATCACCGTAGTGAGAGTGCGTTCAAGGCTCTTGCGGTTGCCATAAGAG
AAGCCACCTCGCCCAATGGTACCAACGATGTTCCCTCCACCAAAGGTGTTCTTATGTAGTGACACCGATT
ATTTAAAGCTGCAGCATACGATATATATACATGTGTATATATGTATACCTATGAATGTCAGTAAGTATGT
ATACGAACAGTATGATACTGAAGATGACAAGGTAATGCATCATTCTATACGTGTCATTCTGAACGAGGCG
CGCTTTCCTGGATCCAGTAGAGACCGCCTGGCTCTAGTAGCGATCTACACTAGCACTATCAGCGTTATTA
AGCACCGGTGGAGTGACGACCTTCAGCACGTTCGTACTGTTCAACGATGGTGTAGTCTTCGTTGTGGGAG
GTGATGTCCAGTTTGATGTCGGTTTTGTAAGCACCCGGCAGCTGAACCGGTTTTTTAGCCATGTAGGTGG
TTTTAACTTCAGCGTCGTAGTGACCACCGTCTTTCAGTTTCAGACGCATTTTGATTTCACCTTTCAGAGC
ACCGTCTTCCGGGTACATACGTTCGGTGGAAGCTTCCCAACCCATGGTTTTTTTCTGCATAACCGGACCG
TCGGACGGGAAGTTGGTACCACGCAGTTTAACTTTGTAGATGAACTCACCGTCTTGCAGGGAGGAGTCCT
GGGTAACGGTAACAACACCACCGTCTTCGAAGTTCATAACACGTTCCCATTTGAAACCTTCCGGGAAGGA
CAGTTTCAGGTAGTCCGGGATGTCAGCCGGGTGTTTAACGTAAGCTTTGGAACCGTACTGGAACTGCGGG
GACAGGATGTCCCAAGCGAACGGCAGCGGACCACCTTTGGTAACTTTCAGTTTAGCGGTCTGGGTACCTT
CGTACGGACGACCTTCACCTTCACCTTCGATTTCGAACTCGTGACCGTTAACGGAACCTTCCATACGAAC
TTTGAAACGCATGAACTCTTTGATAACGTCTTCGGAGGAAGCCATCTAGTATTTCTCCTCTTTCTCTAGT
ATGTGTGAAATTGTTATCCGCTCACAATTCCACACAACATACGAGCCGGAAGCATAAAGTGTAAAGCCTG
GGGTGCCTAATGAGTGAGCTAACTCACATTAATTGCGTTGCGCTCACTGCCCGCTTTCCAGTCGGGAAAC
CTGTCGTGCCAGCTGCATTAATGAATCGGCCAACGCGCGGGGAGAGGCGGTTTGCGTATTGGGTCTCATT
TTGCTCGAGAAACTTCTGTGGCTTGACAGATAAATAACTGCAGTAGTCGGTGCGTACTAATTGTTTGGTC
GTGTCTGAAAAATCTTGAATTTTCAGAAAAGAATAAGCCCCAAATGTCAGTGATGGTAGTAGCAGTACTC
CCCTACGATTTTAGATACTTTAGAGAGCCCACCTTCAGAATCGGAAGGAGGATAATTTTGTAAAGCCCTT
CTGTTTTTTCTCTTGCATAACTTATATTTCCACATCAAAAAGTAGTGTGCTAAGAAAAAGGAGACGAGAA
AAAGGATTACGGCACTCTCTGCATCTAGACATATACCAAAAGTTGGGTTTGCTCACGAAAATACCATAAT
TGTGGTGTCAAAAAAATCCTGCCTCATAATACCACTGCAGCAATTGTGGATGACTAAAAAATAACTTGCA
TTCCACGATGTTATTTTACTTTATAAAGCACCTGCAATTTTTTTTTTTGTATTAACTCATCGAGTATGTC
TGATGGATACGCGGCCGCTGCAGTCCGGCAAAAAAGGGCAAGGT
