>Addgene plasmid #63199 | pAV10.F3 | addgene partial sequence | sequence record 108229 | RNAde-BB-3 5'-tacggacgaccttcaccttc-3'
CCTTCCATACGAACTTTGAAACGCATGAACTCTTTGATAACGTCTTCGGAGGAAGCCATCTAGTATTTCT
CCTCTTTCTCTAGTATGTGTGAAATTGTTATCCGCTCACAATTCCACACAACATACGAGCCGGAAGCATA
AAGTGTAAAGCCTGGGGTGCCTAATGAGTGAGCTAACTCACATTAATTGCGTTGCGCTCACTGCCCGCTT
TCCAGTCGGGAAACCTGTCGTGCCAGCTGCATTAATGAATCGGCCAACGCGCGGGGAGAGGCGGTTTGCG
TATTGGGTCTCATTTTGCTCGAGAAACTTCTGTGGCTTGACAGATAAATAACTGCAGTAGTCGGTGCGTA
CTAATTGTTTGGTCGTGTCTGAAAAATCTTGAATTTTCAGAAAAGAATAAGCCCCAAATGTCAGTGATGG
TAGTAGCAGTACTCCCCTACGATTTTAGATACTTTAGAGAGCCCACCTTCAGAATCGGAAGGAGGATAAT
TTTGTAAAGCCCTTCTGTTTTTTCTCTTGCATAACTTATATTTCCACATCAAAAAGTAGTGTGCTAAGAA
AAAGGAGACGAGAAAAAGGATTACGGCACTCTCTGCATCTAGACATATACCAAAAGTTGGGTTTGCTCAC
GAAAATACCATAATTGTGGTGTCAAAAAAATCCTGCCTCATAATACCACTGCAGCAATTGTGGATGACTA
AAAAATAACTTGCATTCCACGATGTTATTTTACTTTATAAAGCACCTGCAATTTTTTTTTTTGTATTAAC
TCATCGAGTATGTCTGATGGATACGCGGCCGCTGCAGTCCGGCAA
