>Addgene plasmid #63199 | pAV10.F3 | addgene partial sequence | sequence record 108462 | jkRFP-F 5'-tggtcactacgacgctgaag-3'
GCTTACAAAACCGACATCAAACTGGACATCACCTCCCACAACGAAGACTACACCATCGTTGAACAGTACG
AACGTGCTGAAGGTCGTCACTCCACCGGTGCTTAATAACGCTGATAGTGCTAGTGTAGATCGCTACTAGA
GCCAGGCGGTCTCTACTGGATCCAGGAAAGCGCGCCTCGTTCAGAATGACACGTATAGAATGATGCATTA
CCTTGTCATCTTCAGTATCATACTGTTCGTATACATACTTACTGACATTCATAGGTATACATATATACAC
ATGTATATATATCGTATGCTGCAGCTTTAAATAATCGGTGTCACTACATAAGAACACCTTTGGTGGAGGG
AACATCGTTGGTACCATTGGGCGAGGTGGCTTCTCTTATGGCAACCGCAAGAGCCTTGAACGCACTCTCA
CTACGGTGATGATCATTCTTGCCTCGCAGACAATCAACGTGGAGGGTAATTCTGCTAGCCTCTGCAAAGC
TTTCAAGAAAATGCGGGATCATCTCGCAAGAGAGATCTCCTACTTTCTCCCTTTGCAAACCAAGTTCGAC
AACTGCGTACGGCCTGTTCGAAAGATCTACCACCGCTCTGGAAAGTGCCTCATCCAAAGGCGCAAATCCT
GATCCAAACCTTTTTACTCCACGCACGGCCCCTAGGGCCTCTTTAAAAGCTTGACCGAGAGCAATCCCGC
AGTCTTCAGTGGTGTGATGGTCGTCTATGTGTAAGTCACCAATGCACTCAACGATTAGCGACCAGCCGGA
ATGCTTGGCCAGAGCATGTATCATATGGTCCAGAAACCCTATACCTGTGTGGACGTTAATCACTTGCGAT
TGTGTGGCCTGTTCTGCTACTGCTTCTGCCTCTT
